>Addgene plasmid #107770 | pKM402 | addgene full sequence | sequence record 210549 | Addgene NGS Result
ACTAGTTGATTAGCTAAGCAGAAGGCCATCCTGACGGATGGCCTTTTTGCGTTTAATACTGTTTAAACTC
TAGAAATATTGGATCGTCGGCACCGTCACGGCCGTGGGAGGCGGCACGATCCGCGACGTGATGATCGGCC
GCATCCCCACGGTGCTGCGCAGTGAGCTCTACGCCATCCCGGCGTTGATCTGTGCGTTCGCACGCACAGG
CCCGGTGTGAGAAGGGTCTCTGACGAGCGGGAGAACTCCCTATCAGTGATAGAGTTTGTCCTCCCTATCA
GTGATAGATAGGCTCTGGGAGTACCCGTGTGTACGACCAGCACGGCATACATCATTTCGACGCCGAGAGA
TTCGCCGCCCGAAATGAGCACGATCCGCATGCTTAATTAAGAAGGAGATATACATATGGCTGAAAATGCT
GTCACCAAGCAGGATTCGCCCAAGGCACCCGAGACGATCTCGCAAGTGCTGCAGGTGCTCGTGCCGCAGC
TGGCGCGTGCAGTGCCCAAGGGTATGGACCCCGACCGCATCGCGCGGATCGTGCAAACCGAGATCCGCAA
GTCGCGCAACGCGAAAGCTGCTGGCATCGCTAAGCAGTCCCTCGACGACTGCACGCAAGAGTCATTTGCC
GGTGCGCTGCTGACCTCGGCCGCGCTCGGTCTCGAGCCCGGTGTCAACGGCGAGTGCTACCTCGTGCCCT
ACCGCGACACCCGGCGCGGCGTGGTCGAGTGCCAGCTGATCATCGGCTACCAGGGCATCGTCAAACTGTT
CTGGCAGCACCCGCGCGCCTCCCGGATCGACGCGCAGTGGGTCGGCGCGAACGACGAATTCCATTACACC
ATGGGCCTCAATCCGACGCTGAAACACGTGAAGGCCAAGGGTGATCGGGGTAATCCGGTCTACTTCTACG
CGATCGTCGAGGTGACCGGCGCTGAGCCGCTGTGGGACGTGTTCACCGCCGACGAGATCAGGGAATTGCG
TCGCGGCAAGGTCGGATCCTCGGGCGACATCAAGGACCCGCAGCGCTGGATGGAGCGGAAGACCGCGCTC
AAACAGGTGCTGAAGCTGGCACCGAAGACGACGCGGCTCGACGCGGCGATCCGCGCCGACGATCGCCCGG
GCACCGACCTGTCACAGTCGCAGGCGCTCGCGCTGCCGTCGACCGTCAAGCCGACGGCCGACTACATCGA
CGGCGAGATCGCCGAGCCGCACGAGGTCGATACGCCACCGAAGTCGTCGCGCGCACAACGCGCGCAGCGC
GCCACCGCGCCGGCGCCCGACGTGCAGATGGCCAATCCCGATCAGCTGAAGCGCCTCGGCGAGATCCAGA
AGGCCGAAAAGTACAACGACGCCGATTGGTTCAAGTTCCTCGCCGATTCGGCCGGCGTCAAAGCCACGCG
CGCCGCCGACCTCACGTTCGACGAGGCGAAGGCTGTCATCGACATGTTCGACGGGCCCAACGCATGAGCG
CCCCGGCGAATTCCGACGCGGTGGTTGATCTGCAACTAGCGTACGATCGACTGCCAGGCATCAAATAAAA
CGAAAGGCTCAGTCGAAAGACTGGGCCTTTCGTTTTATGCCATCATGGCCGCGGTGATCAGCTAGCCACC
TGACGTCGGGGGGGGGGGAAAGCCACGTTGTGTCTCAAAATCTCTGATGTTACATTGCACAAGATAAAAA
TATATCATCATGAACAATAAAACTGTCTGCTTACATAAACAGTAATACAAGGGGTGTTATGAGCCATATT
CAACGGGAAACGTCTTGCTCGAGGCCGCGATTAAATTCCAACATGGATGCTGATTTATATGGGTATAAAT
GGGCTCGCGATAATGTCGGGCAATCAGGTGCGACAATCTATCGCTTGTATGGGAAGCCCCATGCGCCAGA
GTTGTTTCTGAAACATGGCAAAGGTAGCGTTGCCAATGATGTTACAGATGAGATGGTCAGACTAAACTGG
CTGACGGAATTTATGCCTCTTCCGACCATCAAGCATTTTATCCGTACTCCTGATGATGCATGGTTACTCA
CCACTGCGATCCCCGGGAAAACAGCATTCCAGGTATTAGAAGAATATCCTGATTCAGGTGAAAATATTGT
TGATGCGCTGGCAGTGTTCCTGCGCCGGTTGCATTCGATTCCTGTTTGTAATTGTCCTTTTAACAGCGAT
CGCGTATTTCGTCTCGCTCAGGCGCAATCACGAATGAATAACGGTTTGGTTGATGCGAGTGATTTTGATG
ACGAGCGTAATGGCTGGCCTGTTGAACAAGTCTGGAAAGAAATGCATAATCTTTTGCCATTCTCACCGGA
TTCAGTCGTCACTCATGGTGATTTCTCACTTGATAACCTTATTTTTGACGAGGGGAAATTAATAGGTTGT
ATTGATGTTGGACGAGTCGGAATCGCAGACCGATACCAGGATCTTGCCATCCTATGGAACTGCCTCGGTG
AGTTTTCTCCTTCATTACAGAAACGGCTTTTTCAAAAATATGGTATTGATAATCCTGATATGAATAAATT
GCAGTTTCATTTGATGCTCGATGAGTTTTTCTAATCAGATATCAAGCTTTAGCTAATTAATTGGGGACCC
TAGAGGTCCCCTTTTTTATTTTATCGATACCGTCGACCTCGAGGGGGGGCCCCCGGGGATCATCGAGCCG
AGAACGTTATCGAAGTTGGTCATGTGTAATCCCCTCGTTTGAACTTTGGATTAAGCGTAGATACACCCTT
GGACAAGCCAGTTGGATTCGGAGACAAGCAAATTCAGCCTTAAAAAGGGCGAGGCCCTGCGGTGGTGGAA
CACCGCAGGGCCTCTAACCGCTCGACGCGCTGCACCAACCAGCCCGCGAACGGCTGGCAGCCAGCGTAAG
GCGCGGCTCATCGGGCGGCGTTCGCCACGATGTCCTGCACTTCGAGCCAAGCCTCGAACACCTGCTGGTG
TGCACGACTCACCCGGTTGTTGACACCGCGCGCGGCCGTGCGGGCTCGGTGGGGCGGCTCTGTCGCCCTT
GCCAGCGTGAGTAGCGCGTACCTCACCTCGCCCAACAGGTCGCACACAGCCGATTCGTACGCCATAAAGC
CAGGTGAGCCCACCAGCTCCGTAAGTTCGGGCGCTGTGTGGCTCGTACCCGCGCATTCAGGCGGCAGGGG
GTCTAACGGGTCTAAGGCGGCGTGTACGGCCGCCACAGCGGCTCTCAGCGGCCCGGAAACGTCCTCGAAA
CGACGCATGTGTTCCTCCTGGTTGGTACAGGTGGTTGGGGGTGCTCGGCTGTCGCTGGTGTTCCACCACC
AGGGCTCGACGGGAGAGCGGGGGAGTGTGCAGTTGTGGGGTGGCCCCTCAGCGAAATATCTGACTTGGAG
CTCGTGTCGGACCATACACCGGTGATTAATCGTGGTCTACTACCAAGCGTGAGCCACGTCGCCGACGAAT
TTGAGCAGCTCTGGCTGCCGTACTGGCCGCTGGCAAGCGACGATCTGCTCGAGGGGATCTACCGCCAAAG
CCGCGCGTCGGCCCTAGGCCGCCGGTACATCGAGGCGAACCCAACAGCGCTGGCAAACCTGCTGGTCGTG
GACGTAGACCATCCAGACGCAGCGCTCCGAGCGCTCAGCGCCCGGGGGTCCCATCCGCTGCCCAACGCGA
TCGTGGGCAATCGCGCCAACGGCCACGCACACGCAGTGTGGGCACTCAACGCCCCTGTTCCACGCACCGA
ATACGCGCGGCGTAAGCCGCTCGCATACATGGCGGCGTGCGCCGAAGGCCTTCGGCGCGCCGTCGACGGC
GACCGCAGTTACTCAGGCCTCATGACCAAAAACCCCGGCCACATCGCCTGGGAAACGGAATGGCTCCACT
CAGATCTCTACACACTCAGCCACATCGAGGCCGAGCTCGGCGCGAACATGCCACCGCCGCGCTGGCGTCA
GCAGACCACGTACAAAGCGGCTCCGACGCCGCTAGGGCGGAATTGCGCACTGTTCGATTCCGTCAGGTTG
TGGGCCTATCGTCCCGCCCTCATGCGGATCTACCTGCCGACCCGGAACGTGGACGGACTCGGCCGCGCGA
TCTATGCCGAGTGCCACGCGCGAAACGCCGAATTCCCGTGCAACGACGTGTGTCCCGGACCGCTACCGGA
CAGCGAGGTCCGCGCCATCGCCAACAGCATTTGGCGTTGGATCACAACCAAGTCGCGCATTTGGGCGGAC
GGGATCGTGGTCTACGAGGCCACACTCAGTGCGCGCCAGTCGGCCATCTCGCGGAAGGGCGCAGCAGCGC
GCACGGCGGCGAGCACAGTTGCGCGGCGCGCAAAGTCCGCGTCAGCCATGGAGGCATTGCTATGAGCGAC
GGCTACAGCGACGGCTACAACCGGCAGCCGACTGTCCGCAAAAAGCGGCGCGTGACCGCCGCCGAAGGCG
CTCGAATCACCGGACTATCCGAACGCCACGTCGTCCGGCTCGTGGCGCAGGAACGCAGCGAGTGGCTCGC
CGAGCAGGCTGCACGCCGCGAACGCATCCGCGCCTATCACGACGACGAGGGCCACTCTTGGCCGCAAACG
GCCAAACATTTCGGGCTGCATCTGGACACCGTTAAGCGACTCGGCTATCGGGCGAGGAAAGAGCGTGCGG
CAGAACAGGAAGCGGCTCAAAAGGCCCACAACGAAGCCGACAATCCACCGCTGTTCTAACGCAATTGGGG
AGCGGGTGTCGCGGGGGTTCCGTGGGGGGTTCCGTTGCAACGGGTCGGACAGGTAAAAGTCCTGGTAGAC
GCTAGTTTTCTGGTTTGGGCCATGCCTGTCTCGTTGCGTGTTTCGTTGCGCCCGTTTTGAATACCAGCCA
GACGAGACGGGGTTCTACGAATCTTGGTCGATACCAAGCCATTTCCGCTGAATATCGGGGAGCTCACCGC
CAGAATCGGTGGTTGTGGTGATGTACGTGGCGAACTCCGTTGTAGTGCCTGTGGTGGCATCCGTGGCCAC
TCTCGTTGCACGGTTCGTTGTGCCGTTACAGGCCCCGTTGACAGCTCACCGAACGTAGTTAAAACATGCT
GGTCAAACTAGGTTTACCAACGATACGAGTCAGCTCATCTAGGGCCAGTTCTAGGCGTTGTTCGTTGCGC
GGTTCGTTGCGCATGTTTCGTGTGGTTGCTAGATGGCTCCGCAACCACACGCTTCGAGGTTGAGTGCTTC
CAGCACGGGCGCGATCCAGAAGAACTTCGTCGTGCGACTGTCCTCGTTGATCCTTGCCGAGCTGGGATGG
AAGCCCGGCCGACCCACCCTGGAGGAGATGATCGAGGATGCCAGGGCCTTTCACGCCCGCCGCTGCTGAG
CGTCCGCCGCCGGGCCCGCACCGCCGTCGGCCGGCCCGCTCCGGGCTCGCAGCAGCGGGCTTCGGCGCGG
GCCCGGGGCTCCCGGGCCGCCGGGCGGGGCTCCGCCCGGCGGCCGCTGATTAGCTAAGCAGAAGGCCATC
CTGACGGATGCCTTTTTCGCTTTAATACTGCATGCACTCTAGAAATATTGGATCGTCGCACCGGGTTAAG
CCTGGAGTGCGGTGGTGCCTGGTCGGCATTTTCGCAGTCGAGGGCTCTCGTGTAGCCTGGGCGAGTTGCC
GACGCAGGCGACCCTCCTGCCACGGATCCGCATGGTACCATCAGGAGGAATCACTTCGCAATGTCTAGAT
TAGATAAAAGTAAAGTGATTAACAGCGCATTAGAGCTGCTTAATGAGGTCGGAATCGAAGGTTTAACAAC
CCGTAAACTCGCCCAGAAGCTTGGTGTAGAGCAGCCTACATTGTATTGGCATGTAAAAAATAAGCGGGCC
CTGCTCGACGCCTTAGCCATTGAGATGTTAGATAGGCACCATACTCACTTTTGCCCTTTAGAAGGGGAAA
GCTGGCAAGATTTTTTACGTAATAACGCTAAAAGTTTTAGATGTGCTTTACTAAGTCATCGCGATGGAGC
AAAAGTACATTTAGGTACACGGCCTACAGAAAAACAGTATGAAACTCTCGAAAATCAATTAGCCTTTTTA
TGCCAACAAGGTTTTTCACTAGAGAACGCGTTATATGCACTCAGCGCTGTGGGGCATTTTACCTTAGGTT
GCGTATTGGAAGATCAAGAGCATCAAGTCGCTAAAGAAGAAAGGGAAACACCTACTACTGATAGTATGCC
GCCATTATTACGACAAGCTATCGAATTATTTGATCACCAAGGTGCAGAGCCAGCCTTCTTATTCGGCCTT
GAATTGATCATCTGCGGATTAGAAAAACAACTTAAATGTGAAAGTGGGTCTTAATGACCATGGGCTAGAT
TTAAATGAGACGTTGATCGGCACGTAAGAGGTTCCAACTTTCACCATAATGAAATAAGATCACTACCGGG
CGTATTTTTTGAGTCATCGAGATTTTCAGGAGCTAAGGAAGCTAAAATGGAGAAAAAAATCACTGGATAT
ACCACCGTTGATATATCCCAATGGCATCGTAAAGAACATTTTGAGGCATTTCAGTCAGTTGCTCAATGTA
CCTATAACCAGACCGTTCAGCTGGATATTACGGCCTTTTTAAAGACCGTAAAGAAAAATAAGCACAAGTT
TTATCCGGCCTTTATTCACATTCTTGCCCGCCTGATGAATGCTCATCCGGAATTCCGTATGGCAATGAAA
GACGGTGAGCTGGTGATATGGGATAGTGTTCACCCTTGTTACACCGTTTTCCATGAGCAAACTGAAACGT
TTTCATCGCTCTGGAGTGAATACCACGACGATTTCCGGCAGTTTCTACACATATACTCGCAAGATGTGGC
GTGTTACGGTGAAAACCTGGCCTATTTCCCTAAAGGGTTTATTGAGAATATGTTTTTCGTCTCAGCCAAT
CCCTGGGTGAGTTTCACCAGTTTTGATTTAAACGTGGCCAATATGGACAACTTCTTCGCCCCCGTTTTCA
CCATGGGCAAATATTATACGCAAGGCGACAAGGTGCTGATGCCGCTGGCGATTCAGGTTCATCATGCCGT
TTGTGATGGCTTCCATGTCGGCAGAATGCTTAATGAATTACAACAGTACTGCGATGAGTGGCAGGGCGGG
GCGTAATTTTTTTAAGGCAGTTATTGGTGCCCTTAAACGCCTGGTTGCTACGCCTGAATAAGTGATAATA
AGCGGATGAATGGCAGAAATTCGAAAGCAAATTCGACCCGTCATTTAAATCACTGAGCGTCAGACCCCGT
AGAAAAGATCAAAGGATCTTCTTGAGATCCTTTTTTTCTGCGCGTAATCTGCTGCTTGCAAACAAAAAAA
CCACCGCTACCAGCGGTGGTTTGTTTGCCGGATCAAGAGCTACCAACTCTTTTTCCGAAGGTAACTGGCT
TCAGCAGAGCGCAGATACCAAATACTGTTCTTCTAGTGTAGCCGTAGTTAGGCCACCACTTCAAGAACTC
TGTAGCACCGCCTACATACCTCGCTCTGCTAATCCTGTTACCAGTGGCTGCTGCCAGTGGCGATAAGTCG
TGTCTTACCGGGTTGGACTCAAGACGATAGTTACCGGATAAGGCGCAGCGGTCGGGCTGAACGGGGGGTT
CGTGCACACAGCCCAGCTTGGAGCGAACGACCTACACCGAACTGAGATACCTACAGCGTGAGCTATGAGA
AAGCGCCACGCTTCCCGAAGGGAGAAAGGCGGACAGGTATCCGGTAAGCGGCAGGGTCGGAACAGGAGAG
CGCACGAGGGAGCTTCCAGGGGGAAACGCCTGGTATCTTTATAGTCCTGTCGGGTTTCGCCACCTCTGAC
TTGAGCGTCGATTTTTGTGATGCTCGTCAGGGGGGCGGAGCCTATGGAAAAACGCCAGCAACGCGGCCTT
TTTACGGTTCCTGGCCTTTTGCTGGCCTTTTGCTCACATGTTCTTTCCTGCGTTATCCCCTGATTCTGTG
GATAACCGTATTACCGCCTTTGAGTGAGCTGATACCGCTCGCCGCAGCCGAACGACCGAGCGCAGCGAGT
CAGTGAGCGAGGAAGCGGAAGAGCGCCCAATACGCAAACCGCCTCTCCCCGCGCGTTGGCCGATTCATTA
ATGCAGCTAGA
Features (pLannotate 1.2.2; 13 found; start..end, strand, type, name):
     20..47      +  terminator     rrnB T2 terminator: transcription terminator T2 from the E. coli rrnB gene
     83..187     +  CDS            Y4104_STRCO (fragment): Protein inferred from homology: Swiss-Prot protein existence level 3. From Streptomyces coelicolor (strain ATCC BAA-471 / A3(2) / M145).
    245..264     +  promoter       tight TRE promoter (fragment): Tet-responsive promoter PTight, consisting of seven tet operator sequences followed by the minimal CMV promoter
    271..288     +  promoter       tight TRE promoter (fragment): Tet-responsive promoter PTight, consisting of seven tet operator sequences followed by the minimal CMV promoter
   1532..1578    +  terminator     rrnB T1 terminator: transcription terminator T1 from the E. coli rrnB gene
   1739..2554    +  CDS            KanR: aminoglycoside phosphotransferase; aph(3')-Ia; confers resistance to kanamycin in bacteria or G418 (Geneticin®) in eukaryotes
   2611..2642    +  misc_feature   MCS (fragment): pBluescript multiple cloning site
   5450..5470    +  terminator     rrnB T2 terminator (fragment): transcription terminator T2 from the E. coli rrnB gene
   5661..6281    +  CDS            tetR: TETR2_ECOLX - Experimental evidence at protein level: Swiss-Prot protein existence level 1. TetR is the repressor of the tetracycline resistance element; its N-terminal region forms a helix-turn-helix structure and binds DNA. Binding of tetracycline to TetR reduces the repressor affinity for the tetracycline resistance gene (tetA) promoter operator sites. From Escherichia coli.
   6314..6416    +  promoter       cat promoter: promoter of the E. coli cat gene encoding chloramphenicol acetyltransferase
   6417..7073    +  CDS            cat: CAT_ECOLX - Experimental evidence at protein level: Swiss-Prot protein existence level 1. This enzyme is an effector of chloramphenicol resistance in bacteria. From Escherichia coli. This protein is used as a marker in many commonly used cloning vectors, such as pACYC184.
   7232..7820    +  rep_origin     ori: high-copy-number ColE1/pMB1/pBR322/pUC origin of replication
   8003..8058    +  CDS            lacI (fragment): lac repressor; lacI; The lac repressor binds to the lac operator to inhibit transcription in E. coli. This inhibition can be relieved by adding lactose or isopropyl-β-D-thiogalactopyranoside (IPTG).
