[The description below was written by a language model from this plasmid's Addgene catalogue record and pLannotate feature annotations shown in this document.]
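Description:
pKM402 is a bacterial expression plasmid built on the pUV15tet-O backbone and designed to supply the phage Che9c RecT single-strand annealing protein for oligonucleotide-mediated recombineering in mycobacteria. According to the record, the RecT coding sequence (about 1.06 kb) was placed between NdeI and NheI sites in place of the GFP gene of the parent vector, and a chloramphenicol resistance cassette was inserted at SwaI sites in place of the original hygromycin marker. The plasmid is about 8.1 kb. It is maintained in E. coli at high copy through a ColE1/pUC-type origin. Selection uses kanamycin (an aph(3')-Ia gene with its own promoter) and chloramphenicol (cat driven by the cat promoter).

RecT expression is controlled by a tetracycline-regulated promoter (Ptet). The automated annotation detects two short tet operator matches upstream of the unannotated stretch where RecT presumably lies, with an rrnB T1 terminator downstream. These hits are labelled as fragments of a mammalian TRE promoter only because of the shared operator sequence. TetR is encoded on the same plasmid under the pTB21 promoter and keeps Ptet repressed until anhydrotetracycline is added, which releases the repressor and induces RecT. The feature table does not annotate RecT itself. It also leaves a large region between the kanamycin marker and tetR unlabelled, and no mycobacterial replication origin is identified in the table or stated in the record. After induction, cells carrying the plasmid can be transformed with single-stranded oligonucleotides to introduce single base pair changes into the chromosomes of Mycobacterium smegmatis and M. tuberculosis.
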