Addgene plasmid #107770: pKM402
Purpose: Expression of phage Che9c RecT for oligo-mediated recombineering in mycobacteria
Depositing lab: Kenan Murphy. Depositing organization: University of Massachusetts, Worcester. Publication: Mycobacterial recombineering. Murphy KC, Papavinasasundaram K, Sassetti CM. Methods Mol Biol. 2015;1285:177-99. doi: 10.1007/978-1-4939-2450-9_10. PubMed 25779316.
Backbone
  Vector backbone: pUV15tet-O
  Backbone manufacturer: Sabine Ehrt and Dirk Schnappinger
  Backbone size w/o insert (bp): 8026
  Total vector size (bp): 8069
  Modifications to backbone: RecT inserted in place of GFP; Cam resistant marker inserted in place of Hyg resistance marker.
  Vector type: Bacterial Expression
Growth in bacteria
  Bacterial resistance: Chloramphenicol and Kanamycin, 25 & 50 μg/mL
  Growth temperature: 37°C
  Growth strain: DH5alpha
  Copy number: High Copy
Gene/Insert 1
  Gene/Insert name: Che9C RecT
  Species: mycobacterial
  Insert size (bp): 1062
  Promoter: Ptet
  Cloning method: Restriction Enzyme; 5′ cloning site NdeI (not destroyed); 3′ cloning site NheI (not destroyed)
  Sequencing primers: 5′ CACAGGCCCGGTGTGAGAAGGGTC; 3′ ATTGCCCGACATTATCGCGAGCCC
Gene/Insert 2
  Gene/Insert name: TetR (tet repressor)
  Insert size (bp): 624
  Promoter: pTB21
  Cloning method: Unknown
  Sequencing primers: 5′ GCGGCCGCTGATTAGCTAAGC; 3′ ATCCAGCTGAACGGTCTGGTT
Gene/Insert 3
  Gene/Insert name: cat (alt name: gene conferring chloramphenicol resistance)
  Insert size (bp): 660
  Promoter: Cat promoter
  Cloning method: Restriction Enzyme; 5′ cloning site SwaI (not destroyed); 3′ cloning site SwaI (not destroyed)
  Sequencing primers: 5′ GCCTTCTTATTCGGCCTTGAATTG; 3′ GATTACGCGCAGAAAAAAAGGATC
Gene/Insert 4
  Gene/Insert name: kan (alt name: gene conferring kamamycin resistance)
  Insert size (bp): 816
  Promoter: kan promoter
  Cloning method: Unknown
  Sequencing primers: 5′ TTCGACGGGCCCAACGCATGA; 3′ TCTCCGAATCCAACTGGCTTG
Resource information
  A portion of this plasmid was derived from a plasmid made by: Graham Hatfull and Julia van Kessel, Pittsburgh Bacteriophage Institute, University of Pittsburgh, Pittsburgh, PA.
Terms and licenses: Academic/Nonprofit Terms; Industry Terms: Not Available to Industry
Depositor comments: Induced with anhydrotetracycline, the plasmid can be used to introduce single base pair changes in the chromosomes of M. smegmatis and M. tuberculosis. For original description of methodology, see: van Kessel, J.C. & Hatfull, G.F. Efficient point mutagenesis in mycobacteria using single-stranded DNA recombineering: characterization of antimycobacterial drug targets. Mol Microbiol 67, 1094-1107 (2008).
How to cite: pKM402 was a gift from Kenan Murphy (Addgene plasmid # 107770 ; http://n2t.net/addgene:107770 ; RRID:Addgene_107770)
